>Addgene plasmid #117499 | pICSL11015 | depositor full sequence | sequence record 221741 | pICSL11015 sequence 6693 bps
TCTGTGAAGACAATGCCGAATTCGGATCCGGAGTTCTAGAATGTCGCGGAACAAATTTTAAAACTAAATC
CTAAATTTTTCTAATTTTGTTGCCAATAGTGGATATGTGGGCCGTATAGAAGGAATCTATTGAAGGCCCA
AACCCATACTGACGAGCCCAAAGGTTCGTTTTGCGTTTTATGTTTCGGTTCGATGCCAACGCCACATTCT
GAGCTAGGCAAAAAACAAACGTGTCTTTGAATAGACTCCTCTCGTTAACACATGCAGCGGCTGCATGGTG
ACGCCATTAACACGTGGCCTACAATTGCATGATGTCTCCATTGACACGTGACTTCTCGTCTCCTTTCTTA
ATATATCTAACAAACACTCCTACCTCTTCCAAAATATATACACATCTTTTTGATCAATCTCTCATTCAAA
ATCTCATTCTCTCTAGTAAACAAGAACAAAAAAATGGCGGATACAGCTAGAGGAACCCATCACGATATCA
TCGGCAGAGATCAGTACCCGATGATGGGCCGAGATCGTGACCAGTACCAGATGTCCGGACGAGGATCTGA
CTACTCCAAGTCTAGGCAGATTGCTAAAGCTGCAACTGCTGTCACAGCTGGTGGTTCCCTCCTTGTTCTC
TCCAGCCTTACCCTTGTTGGAACTGTCATAGCTTTGACTGTTGCAACACCTCTGCTCGTTATCTTCAGCC
CAATCCTTGTCCCGGCTCTCATCACAGTTGCACTCCTCATCACCGGTTTTCTTTCCTCTGGAGGGTTTGG
CATTGCCGCTATAACCGTTTTCTCTTGGATTTACAAGTAAGCACACATTTATCATCTTACTTCATAATTT
TGTGCAATATGTGCATGCATGTGTTGAGCCAGTAGCTTTGGATCAATTTTTTTGGTCGAATAACAAATGT
AACAATAAGAAATTGCAAATTCTAGGGAACATTTGGTTAACTAAATACGAAATTTGACCTAGCTAGCTTG
AATGTGTCTGTGTATATCATCTATATAGGTAAAATGCTTGGTATGATACCTATTGATTGTGAATAGGTAC
GCAACGGGAGAGCACCCACAGGGATCAGACAAGTTGGACAGTGCAAGGATGAAGTTGGGAAGCAAAGCTC
AGGATCTGAAAGACAGAGCTCAGTACTACGGACAGCAACATACTGGTGGGGAACATGACCGTGACCGTAC
TCGTGGTGGCCAGCACACTACTATGAGCGAGCTGATTAAGGAGAACATGCACATGAAGCTGTACATGGAG
GGCACCGTGAACAACCACCACTTCAAGTGCACATCCGAGGGCGAAGGCAAGCCCTACGAGGGCACCCAGA
CCATGAGAATCAAGGTGGTCGAGGGCGGCCCTCTCCCCTTCGCCTTCGACATCCTGGCTACCAGCTTCAT
GTACGGCAGCAGAACCTTCATCAACCACACCCAGGGCATCCCCGACTTCTTTAAGCAGTCCTTCCCTGAG
GGCTTCACATGGGAGAGAGTCACCACATACGAAGATGGGGGCGTGCTGACCGCTACCCAGGACACCAGCC
TCCAGGACGGCTGCCTCATCTACAACGTCAAGATCAGAGGGGTGAACTTCCCATCCAACGGCCCTGTGAT
GCAGAAGAAAACACTCGGCTGGGAGGCCAACACCGAGATGCTGTACCCCGCTGACGGCGGCCTGGAAGGC
AGAAGCGACATGGCCCTGAAGCTCGTGGGCGGGGGCCACCTGATCTGCAACTTCAAGACCACATACAGAT
CCAAGAAACCCGCTAAGAACCTCAAGATGCCCGGCGTCTACTATGTGGACCACAGACTGGAAAGAATCAA
GGAGGCCGACAAAGAAACCTACGTCGAGCAGCACGAGGTGGCTGTGGCCAGATACTGCGACCTCCCTAGC
AAACTGGGGCACAAGTGAGCTTACCCCACTGATGTCATCGTCATAGTCCAATAACTCCAATGTCGGGGAG
TTAGTTTATGAGGAATAAAGTGTTTAGAATTTGATCAGGGGGAGATAATAAAAGCCGAGTTTGAATCTTT
TTGTTATAAGTAATGTTTATGTGTGTTTCTATATGTTGTCAAATGGTACCATGTTTTTTTTCCTCTCTTT
TTGTAACTTGCAAGTGTTGTGTTGTACTTTATTTGGCTTCTTTGTAAGTTGGTAACGGTGGTCTATATAT
GGAAAAGGTCTTGTTTTGTTAAACTTATGTTAGTTAACTGGATTCGTCTTTAACCACAAAAAGTTTTCAA
TAAGCTACAAATTTAGACACGCAAGCCGATGCAGTCATTAGTACATATATTTATTGCAAGTGATTACATG
GCAACCCAAACTTCAAAAACAGTAGGTTGCTCCATTTAGTCGCTGCAATTGTCTTCTGCACGAAGTGGTT
TAAACTATCAGTGTTTGACAGGATATATTGGCGGGTAAACCTAAGAGAAAAGAGCGTTTATTAGAATAAT
CGGATATTTAAAAGGGCGTGAAAAGGTTTATCCGTTCGTCCATTTGTATGTGCATGCCAACCACAGGGTT
CCCCAGATCAGGCGCTGGCTGCTGAACCCCCAGCCGGAACTGACCCCACAAGGCCCTAGCGTTTGCAATG
CACCAGGTCATCATTGACCCAGGCGTGTTCCACCAGGCCGCTGCCTCGCAACTCTTCGCAGGCTTCGCCG
ACCTGCTCGCGCCACTTCTTCACGCGGGTGGAATCCGATCCGCACATGAGGCGGAAGGTTTCCAGCTTGA
GCGGGTACGGCTCCCGGTGCGAGCTGAAATAGTCGAACATCCGTCGGGCCGTCGGCGACAGCTTGCGGTA
CTTCTCCCATATGAATTTCGTGTAGTGGTCGCCAGCAAACAGCACGACGATTTCCTCGTCGATCAGGACC
TGGCAACGGGACGTTTTCTTGCCACGGTCCAGGACGCGGAAGCGGTGCAGCAGCGACACCGATTCCAGGT
GCCCAACGCGGTCGGACGTGAAGCCCATCGCCGTCGCCTGTAGGCGCGACAGGCATTCCTCGGCCTTCGT
GTAATACCGGCCATTGATCGACCAGCCCAGGTCCTGGCAAAGCTCGTAGAACGTGAAGGTGATCGGCTCG
CCGATAGGGGTGCGCTTCGCGTACTCCAACACCTGCTGCCACACCAGTTCGTCATCGTCGGCCCGCAGCT
CGACGCCGGTGTAGGTGATCTTCACGTCCTTGTTGACGTGGAAAATGACCTTGTTTTGCAGCGCCTCGCG
CGGGATTTTCTTGTTGCGCGTGGTGAACAGGGCAGAGCGGGCCGTGTCGTTTGGCATCGCTCGCATCGTG
TCCGGCCACGGCGCAATATCGAACAAGGAAAGCTGCATTTCCTTGATCTGCTGCTTCGTGTGTTTCAGCA
ACGCGGCCTGCTTGGCCTCGCTGACCTGTTTTGCCAGGTCCTCGCCGGCGGTTTTTCGCTTCTTGGTCGT
CATAGTTCCTCGCGTGTCGATGGTCATCGACTTCGCCAAACCTGCCGCCTCCTGTTCAAGACGACGCGAA
CGCTCCACGGCGGCCGATGGCGCGGGCAGGGCAGGGGGAGCCAGTTGCACGCTGTCGCGCTCGATCTTGG
CCGTAGCTTGCTGGACCATCGAGCCGACGGACTGGAAGGTTTCGCGGGGCGCACGCATGACGGTGCGGCT
TGCGATGGTTTCGGCATCCTCGGCGGAAAACCCCGCGTCGATCAGTTCTTGCCTGTATGCCTTCCGGTCA
AACGTCCGATTCATTCACCCTCCTTGCGGGATTGCCCCGACTCACGCCGGGGCAATGTGCCCTTATTCCT
GATTTGACCCGCCTGGTGCCTTGGTGTCCAGATAATCCACCTTATCGGCAATGAAGTCGGTCCCGTAGAC
CGTCTGGCCGTCCTTCTCGTACTTGGTATTCCGAATCTTGCCCTGCACGAATACCAGCGACCCCTTGCCC
AAATACTTGCCGTGGGCCTCGGCCTGAGAGCCAAAACACTTGATGCGGAAGAAGTCGGTGCGCTCCTGCT
TGTCGCCGGCATCGTTGCGCCACATCTAGGATCTGCCAGGAACCGTAAAAAGGCCGCGTTGCTGGCGTTT
TTCCATAGGCTCCGCCCCCCTGACGAGCATCACAAAAATCGACGCTCAAGTCAGAGGTGGCGAAACCCGA
CAGGACTATAAAGATACCAGGCGTTTCCCCCTGGAAGCTCCCTCGTGCGCTCTCCTGTTCCGACCCTGCC
GCTTACCGGATACCTGTCCGCCTTTCTCCCTTCGGGAAGCGTGGCGCTTTCTCATAGCTCACGCTGTAGG
TATCTCAGTTCGGTGTAGGTCGTTCGCTCCAAGCTGGGCTGTGTGCACGAACCCCCCGTTCAGCCCGACC
GCTGCGCCTTATCCGGTAACTATCGTCTTGAGTCCAACCCGGTAAGACACGACTTATCGCCACTGGCAGC
AGCCACTGGTAACAGGATTAGCAGAGCGAGGTATGTAGGCGGTGCTACAGAGTTCTTGAAGTGGTGGCCT
AACTACGGCTACACTAGAAGGACAGTATTTGGTATCTGCGCTCTGCTGAAGCCAGTTACCTTCGGAAAAA
GAGTTGGTAGCTCTTGATCCGGCAAACAAACCACCGCTGGTAGCGGTGGTTTTTTTGTTTGCAAGCAGCA
GATTACGCGCAGAAAAAAAGGATCTCAAGAAGATCCTTTGATCTTTTCTACGGGGTCTGACGCTCAGTGG
AACGAAAACTCACGTTAAGGGATTTTGGTCATGAGATTATCAAAAAGGATCTTCACCTAGATCCTTTTAA
ATTAAAAATGAAGTTTTAAATCAATCTAAAGTATATATGAGTAAACTTGGTCTGACAGTTACCAATGCTT
AATCAGTGAGGCACCTATCTCAGCGATCTGTCTATTTCGTTCATCCATAGTTGCCTGACTCCCCGTCGTG
TAGATAACTACGATACGGGAGGGCTTACCATCTGGCCCCAGTGCTGCAATGATACCGCGAGAACCACGCT
CACCGGCTCCAGATTTATCAGCAATAAACCAGCCAGCCGGAAGGGCCGAGCGCAGAAGTGGTCCTGCAAC
TTTATCCGCCTCCATCCAGTCTATTAATTGTTGCCGGGAAGCTAGAGTAAGTAGTTCGCCAGTTAATAGT
TTGCGCAACGTTGTTGCCATTGCTACAGGCATCGTGGTGTCACGCTCGTCGTTTGGTATGGCTTCATTCA
GCTCCGGTTCCCAACGATCAAGGCGAGTTACATGATCCCCCATGTTGTGCAAAAAAGCGGTTAGCTCCTT
CGGTCCTCCGATCGTTGTCAGAAGTAAGTTGGCCGCAGTGTTATCACTCATGGTTATGGCAGCACTGCAT
AATTCTCTTACTGTCATGCCATCCGTAAGATGCTTTTCTGTGACTGGTGAGTACTCAACCAAGTCATTCT
GAGAATAGTGTATGCGGCGACCGAGTTGCTCTTGCCCGGCGTCAATACGGGATAATACCGCGCCACATAG
CAGAACTTTAAAAGTGCTCATCATTGGAAAACGTTCTTCGGGGCGAAAACTCTCAAGGATCTTACCGCTG
TTGAGATCCAGTTCGATGTAACCCACTCGTGCACCCAACTGATCTTCAGCATCTTTTACTTTCACCAGCG
TTTCTGGGTGAGCAAAAACAGGAAGGCAAAATGCCGCAAAAAAGGGAATAAGGGCGACACGGAAATGTTG
AATACTCATACTCTTCCTTTTTCAATATTATTGAAGCATTTATCAGGGTTATTGTCTCATGAGCGGATAC
ATATTTGAATGTATTTAGAAAAATAAACAAATAGGGGTTCCGCGCACGAATTGGCCAGCGCTGCCATTTT
TGGGGTGAGGCCGTTCGCGGCCGAGGGGCGCAGCCCCTGGGGGGATGGGAGGCCCGCGTTAGCGGGCCGG
GAGGGTTCGAGAAGGGGGGGCACCCCCCTTCGGCGTGCGCGGTCACGCGCACAGGGCGCAGCCCTGGTTA
AAAACAAGGTTTATAAATATTGGTTTAAAAGCAGGTTAAAAGACAGGTTAGCGGTGGCCGAAAAACGGGC
GGAAACCCTTGCAAATGCTGGATTTTCTGCCTGTGGACAGCCCCTCAAATGTCAATAGGTGCGCCCCTCA
TCTGTCAGCACTCTGCCCCTCAAGTGTCAAGGATCGCGCCCCTCATCTGTCAGTAGTCGCGCCCCTCAAG
TGTCAATACCGCAGGGCACTTATCCCCAGGCTTGTCCACATCATCTGTGGGAAACTCGCGTAAAATCAGG
CGTTTTCGCCGATTTGCGAGGCTGGCCAGCTCCACGTCGCCGGCCGAAATCGAGCCTGCCCCTCATCTGT
CAACGCCGCGCCGGGTGAGTCGGCCCCTCAAGTGTCAACGTCCGCCCCTCATCTGTCAGTGAGGGCCAAG
TTTTCCGCGAGGTATCCACAACGCCGGCGGCCGCGGTGTCTCGCACACGGCTTCGACGGCGTTTCTGGCG
CGTTTGCAGGGCCATAGACGGCCGCCAGCCCAGCGGCGAGGGCAACCAGCCCGGTGAGCGTCGCAAAGGA
GATCCTGATCTGACTGATGGGCTGCCTGTATCGAGTGGTGATTTTGTGCCGAGCTGCCGGTCGGGGAGCT
GTTGGCTGGCTGGTGGCAGGATATATTGTGGTGTAAACAAATTGACGCTTAGACAACTTAATAACACATT
GCGGACGTTTTTAATGTACTGGGGTGGATGCAGTGGGCCCCAC
Features (pLannotate 1.2.2; 10 found; start..end, strand, type, name):
    496..1212    +  CDS            OLEO2_BRANA: Experimental evidence at protein level: Swiss-Prot protein existence level 1. May have a structural role to stabilize the lipid body during desiccation of the seed by preventing coalescence of the oil. Probably interacts with both lipid and phospholipid moieties of lipid bodies. May also provide recognition signals for specific lipase anchorage in lipolysis during seedling growth. From Brassica napus (Rape).
   1213..1905    +  CDS            TagRFP: TagRFP is a basic (constitutively fluorescent) red fluorescent protein published in 2007, derived from Entacmaea quadricolor. It has very low acid sensitivity.
   2396..2420    +  misc_feature   RB T-DNA repeat: right border repeat from nopaline C58 T-DNA
   2532..2552    -  CDS            TetR (fragment): tetracycline resistance regulatory protein; tetR
   2579..3724    -  CDS            trfA: TRFA_ECOLX - Experimental evidence at protein level: Swiss-Prot protein existence level 1. Also involved in plasmid copy number control, promoting intermolecular coupling of protein bound iterons at oriV, which inhibits replication initiation. From Escherichia coli.
   4060..4648    -  rep_origin     ori: high-copy-number ColE1/pMB1/pBR322/pUC origin of replication
   4819..5679    -  CDS            AmpR: β-lactamase; bla; confers resistance to ampicillin, carbenicillin, and related antibiotics
   5680..5784    -  promoter       AmpR promoter: bla
   5871..6502    -  rep_origin     oriV: incP origin of replication
   6594..6618    +  misc_feature   LB T-DNA repeat: left border repeat from nopaline C58 T-DNA
