>Addgene plasmid #117499 | pICSL11015 | addgene full sequence | sequence record 225201 | Addgene NGS Result
TCTGTGAAGACAATGCCGAATTCGGATCCGGAGTTCTAGAATGTCGCGGAACAAATTTTAAAACTAAATC
CTAAATTTTTCTAATTTTGTTGCCAATAGTGGATATGTGGGCCGTATAGAAGGAATCTATTGAAGGCCCA
AACCCATACTGACGAGCCCAAAGGTTCGTTTTGCGTTTTATGTTTCGGTTCGATGCCAACGCCACATTCT
GAGCTAGGCAAAAAACAAACGTGTCTTTGAATAGACTCCTCTCGTTAACACATGCAGCGGCTGCATGGTG
ACGCCATTAACACGTGGCCTACAATTGCATGATGTCTCCATTGACACGTGACTTCTCGTCTCCTTTCTTA
ATATATCTAACAAACACTCCTACCTCTTCCAAAATATATACACATCTTTTTGATCAATCTCTCATTCAAA
ATCTCATTCTCTCTAGTAAACAAGAACAAAAAAATGGCGGATACAGCTAGAGGAACCCATCACGATATCA
TCGGCAGAGATCAGTACCCGATGATGGGCCGAGATCGTGACCAGTACCAGATGTCCGGACGAGGATCTGA
CTACTCCAAGTCTAGGCAGATTGCTAAAGCTGCAACTGCTGTCACAGCTGGTGGTTCCCTCCTTGTTCTC
TCCAGCCTTACCCTTGTTGGAACTGTCATAGCTTTGACTGTTGCAACACCTCTGCTCGTTATCTTCAGCC
CAATCCTTGTCCCGGCTCTCATCACAGTTGCACTCCTCATCACCGGTTTTCTTTCCTCTGGAGGGTTTGG
CATTGCCGCTATAACCGTTTTCTCTTGGATTTACAAGTAAGCACACATTTATCATCTTACTTCATAATTT
TGTGCAATATGTGCATGCATGTGTTGAGCCAGTAGCTTTGGATCAATTTTTTTGGTCGAATAACAAATGT
AACAATAAGAAATTGCAAATTCTAGGGAACATTTGGTTAACTAAATACGAAATTTGACCTAGCTAGCTTG
AATGTGTCTGTGTATATCATCTATATAGGTAAAATGCTTGGTATGATACCTATTGATTGTGAATAGGTAC
GCAACGGGAGAGCACCCACAGGGATCAGACAAGTTGGACAGTGCAAGGATGAAGTTGGGAAGCAAAGCTC
AGGATCTGAAAGACAGAGCTCAGTACTACGGACAGCAACATACTGGTGGGGAACATGACCGTGACCGTAC
TCGTGGTGGCCAGCACACTACTATGAGCGAGCTGATTAAGGAGAACATGCACATGAAGCTGTACATGGAG
GGCACCGTGAACAACCACCACTTCAAGTGCACATCCGAGGGCGAAGGCAAGCCCTACGAGGGCACCCAGA
CCATGAGAATCAAGGTGGTCGAGGGCGGCCCTCTCCCCTTCGCCTTCGACATCCTGGCTACCAGCTTCAT
GTACGGCAGCAGAACCTTCATCAACCACACCCAGGGCATCCCCGACTTCTTTAAGCAGTCCTTCCCTGAG
GGCTTCACATGGGAGAGAGTCACCACATACGAAGATGGGGGCGTGCTGACCGCTACCCAGGACACCAGCC
TCCAGGACGGCTGCCTCATCTACAACGTCAAGATCAGAGGGGTGAACTTCCCATCCAACGGCCCTGTGAT
GCAGAAGAAAACACTCGGCTGGGAGGCCAACACCGAGATGCTGTACCCCGCTGACGGCGGCCTGGAAGGC
AGAAGCGACATGGCCCTGAAGCTCGTGGGCGGGGGCCACCTGATCTGCAACTTCAAGACCACATACAGAT
CCAAGAAACCCGCTAAGAACCTCAAGATGCCCGGCGTCTACTATGTGGACCACAGACTGGAAAGAATCAA
GGAGGCCGACAAAGAAACCTACGTCGAGCAGCACGAGGTGGCTGTGGCCAGATACTGCGACCTCCCTAGC
AAACTGGGGCACAAGTGAGCTTACCCCACTGATGTCATCGTCATAGTCCAATAACTCCAATGTCGGGGAG
TTAGTTTATGAGGAATAAAGTGTTTAGAATTTGATCAGGGGGAGATAATAAAAGCCGAGTTTGAATCTTT
TTGTTATAAGTAATGTTTATGTGTGTTTCTATATGTTGTCAAATGGTACCATGTTTTTTTTCCTCTCTTT
TTGTAACTTGCAAGTGTTGTGTTGTACTTTATTTGGCTTCTTTGTAAGTTGGTAACGGTGGTCTATATAT
GGAAAAGGTCTTGTTTTGTTAAACTTATGTTAGTTAACTGGATTCGTCTTTAACCACAAAAAGTTTTCAA
TAAGCTACAAATTTAGACACGCAAGCCGATGCAGTCATTAGTACATATATTTATTGCAAGTGATTACATG
GCAACCCAAACTTCAAAAACAGTAGGTTGCTCCATTTAGTCGCTGCAATTGTCTTCTGCACGAAGTGGTT
TAAACTATCAGTGTTTGACAGGATATATTGGCGGGTAAACCTAAGAGAAAAGAGCGTTTATTAGAATAAT
CGGATATTTAAAAGGGCGTGAAAAGGTTTATCCGTTCGTCCATTTGTATGTGCATGCCAACCACAGGGTT
CCCCAGATCAGGCGCTGGCTGCTGAACCCCCAGCCGGAACTGACCCCACAAGGCCCTAGCGTTTGCAATG
CACCAGGTCATCATTGACCCAGGCGTGTTCCACCAGGCCGCTGCCTCGCAACTCTTCGCAGGCTTCGCCG
ACCTGCTCGCGCCACTTCTTCACGCGGGTGGAATCCGATCCGCACATGAGGCGGAAGGTTTCCAGCTTGA
GCGGGTACGGCTCCCGGTGCGAGCTGAAATAGTCGAACATCCGTCGGGCCGTCGGCGACAGCTTGCGGTA
CTTCTCCCATATGAATTTCGTGTAGTGGTCGCCAGCAAACAGCACGACGATTTCCTCGTCGATCAGGACC
TGGCAACGGGACGTTTTCTTGCCACGGTCCAGGACGCGGAAGCGGTGCAGCAGCGACACCGATTCCAGGT
GCCCAACGCGGTCGGACGTGAAGCCCATCGCCGTCGCCTGTAGGCGCGACAGGCATTCCTCGGCCTTCGT
GTAATACCGGCCATTGATCGACCAGCCCAGGTCCTGGCAAAGCTCGTAGAACGTGAAGGTGATCGGCTCG
CCGATAGGGGTGCGCTTCGCGTACTCCAACACCTGCTGCCACACCAGTTCGTCATCGTCGGCCCGCAGCT
CGACGCCGGTGTAGGTGATCTTCACGTCCTTGTTGACGTGGAAAATGACCTTGTTTTGCAGCGCCTCGCG
CGGGATTTTCTTGTTGCGCGTGGTGAACAGGGCAGAGCGGGCCGTGTCGTTTGGCATCGCTCGCATCGTG
TCCGGCCACGGCGCAATATCGAACAAGGAAAGCTGCATTTCCTTGATCTGCTGCTTCGTGTGTTTCAGCA
ACGCGGCCTGCTTGGCCTCGCTGACCTGTTTTGCCAGGTCCTCGCCGGCGGTTTTTCGCTTCTTGGTCGT
CATAGTTCCTCGCGTGTCGATGGTCATCGACTTCGCCAAACCTGCCGCCTCCTGTTCAAGACGACGCGAA
CGCTCCACGGCGGCCGATGGCGCGGGCAGGGCAGGGGGAGCCAGTTGCACGCTGTCGCGCTCGATCTTGG
CCGTAGCTTGCTGGACCATCGAGCCGACGGACTGGAAGGTTTCGCGGGGCGCACGCATGACGGTGCGGCT
TGCGATGGTTTCGGCATCCTCGGCGGAAAACCCCGCGTCGATCAGTTCTTGCCTGTATGCCTTCCGGTCA
AACGTCCGATTCATTCACCCTCCTTGCGGGATTGCCCCGACTCACGCCGGGGCAATGTGCCCTTATTCCT
GATTTGACCCGCCTGGTGCCTTGGTGTCCAGATAATCCACCTTATCGGCAATGAAGTCGGTCCCGTAGAC
CGTCTGGCCGTCCTTCTCGTACTTGGTATTCCGAATCTTGCCCTGCACGAATACCAGCGACCCCTTGCCC
AAATACTTGCCGTGGGCCTCGGCCTGAGAGCCAAAACACTTGATGCGGAAGAAGTCGGTGCGCTCCTGCT
TGTCGCCGGCATCGTTGCGCCACATCTAGGATCTGCCAGGAACCGTAAAAAGGCCGCGTTGCTGGCGTTT
TTCCATAGGCTCCGCCCCCCTGACGAGCATCACAAAAATCGACGCTCAAGTCAGAGGTGGCGAAACCCGA
CAGGACTATAAAGATACCAGGCGTTTCCCCCTGGAAGCTCCCTCGTGCGCTCTCCTGTTCCGACCCTGCC
GCTTACCGGATACCTGTCCGCCTTTCTCCCTTCGGGAAGCGTGGCGCTTTCTCATAGCTCACGCTGTAGG
TATCTCAGTTCGGTGTAGGTCGTTCGCTCCAAGCTGGGCTGTGTGCACGAACCCCCCGTTCAGCCCGACC
GCTGCGCCTTATCCGGTAACTATCGTCTTGAGTCCAACCCGGTAAGACACGACTTATCGCCACTGGCAGC
AGCCACTGGTAACAGGATTAGCAGAGCGAGGTATGTAGGCGGTGCTACAGAGTTCTTGAAGTGGTGGCCT
AACTACGGCTACACTAGAAGAACAGTATTTGGTATCTGCGCTCTGCTGAAGCCAGTTACCTTCGGAAAAA
GAGTTGGTAGCTCTTGATCCGGCAAACAAACCACCGCTGGTAGCGGTGGTTTTTTTGTTTGCAAGCAGCA
GATTACGCGCAGAAAAAAAGGATCTCAAGAAGATCCTTTGATCTTTTCTACGGGGTCTGACGCTCAGTGG
AACGAAAACTCACGTTAAGGGATTTTGGTCATGAGATTATCAAAAAGGATCTTCACCTAGATCCTTTTAA
ATTAAAAATGAAGTTTTAAATCAATCTAAAGTATATATGAGTAAACTTGGTCTGACAGTTACCAATGCTT
AATCAGTGAGGCACCTATCTCAGCGATCTGTCTATTTCGTTCATCCATAGTTGCCTGACTCCCCGTCGTG
TAGATAACTACGATACGGGAGGGCTTACCATCTGGCCCCAGTGCTGCAATGATACCGCGAGAACCACGCT
CACCGGCTCCAGATTTATCAGCAATAAACCAGCCAGCCGGAAGGGCCGAGCGCAGAAGTGGTCCTGCAAC
TTTATCCGCCTCCATCCAGTCTATTAATTGTTGCCGGGAAGCTAGAGTAAGTAGTTCGCCAGTTAATAGT
TTGCGCAACGTTGTTGCCATTGCTACAGGCATCGTGGTGTCACGCTCGTCGTTTGGTATGGCTTCATTCA
GCTCCGGTTCCCAACGATCAAGGCGAGTTACATGATCCCCCATGTTGTGCAAAAAAGCGGTTAGCTCCTT
CGGTCCTCCGATCGTTGTCAGAAGTAAGTTGGCCGCAGTGTTATCACTCATGGTTATGGCAGCACTGCAT
AATTCTCTTACTGTCATGCCATCCGTAAGATGCTTTTCTGTGACTGGTGAGTACTCAACCAAGTCATTCT
GAGAATAGTGTATGCGGCGACCGAGTTGCTCTTGCCCGGCGTCAATACGGGATAATACCGCGCCACATAG
CAGAACTTTAAAAGTGCTCATCATTGGAAAACGTTCTTCGGGGCGAAAACTCTCAAGGATCTTACCGCTG
TTGAGATCCAGTTCGATGTAACCCACTCGTGCACCCAACTGATCTTCAGCATCTTTTACTTTCACCAGCG
TTTCTGGGTGAGCAAAAACAGGAAGGCAAAATGCCGCAAAAAAGGGAATAAGGGCGACACGGAAATGTTG
AATACTCATACTCTTCCTTTTTCAATATTATTGAAGCATTTATCAAGGTTATTGTCTCATGAGCGGATAC
ATATTTGAATGTATTTAGAAAAATAAACAAATAGGGGTTCCGCGCACGAATTGGCCAGCGCTGCCATTTT
TGGGGTGAGGCCGTTCGCGGCCGAGGGGCGCAGCCCCTGGGGGGATGGGAGGCCCGCGTTAGCGGGCCGG
GAGGGTTCGAGAAGGGGGGGCACCCCCCTTCGGCGTGCGCGGTCACGCGCACAGGGCGCAGCCCTGGTTA
AAAACAAGGTTTATAAATATTGGTTTAAAAGCAGGTTAAAAGACAGGTTAGCGGTGGCCGAAAAACGGGC
GGAAACCCTTGCAAATGCTGGATTTTCTGCCTGTGGACAGCCCCTCAAATGTCAATAGGTGCGCCCCTCA
TCTGTCAGCACTCTGCCCCTCAAGTGTCAAGGATCGCGCCCCTCATCTGTCAGTAGTCGCGCCCCTCAAG
TGTCAATACCGCAGGGCACTTATCCCCAGGCTTGTCCACATCATCTGTGGGAAACTCGCGTAAAATCAGG
CGTTTTCGCCGATTTGCGAGGCTGGCCAGCTCCACGTCGCCGGCCGAAATCGAGCCTGCCCCTCATCTGT
CAACGCCGCGCCGGGTGAGTCGGCCCCTCAAGTGTCAACGTCCGCCCCTCATCTGTCAGTGAGGGCCAAG
TTTTCCGCGAGGTATCCACAACGCCGGCGGCCGCGGTGTCTCGCACACGGCTTCGACGGCGTTTCTGGCG
CGTTTGCAGGGCCATAGACGGCCGCCAGCCCAGCGGCGAGGGCAACCAGCCCGGTGAGCGTCGCAAAGGA
GATCCTGATCTGACTGATGGGCTGCCTGTATCGAGTGGTGATTTTGTGCCGAGCTGCCGGTCGGGGAGCT
GTTGGCTGGCTGGTGGCAGGATATATTGTGGTGTAAACAAATTGACGCTTAGACAACTTAATAACACATT
GCGGACGTTTTTAATGTACTGGGGTGGATGCAGTGGGCCCCAC
Features (pLannotate 1.2.2; 10 found; start..end, strand, type, name):
    496..1212    +  CDS            OLEO2_BRANA: Experimental evidence at protein level: Swiss-Prot protein existence level 1. May have a structural role to stabilize the lipid body during desiccation of the seed by preventing coalescence of the oil. Probably interacts with both lipid and phospholipid moieties of lipid bodies. May also provide recognition signals for specific lipase anchorage in lipolysis during seedling growth. From Brassica napus (Rape).
   1213..1905    +  CDS            TagRFP: TagRFP is a basic (constitutively fluorescent) red fluorescent protein published in 2007, derived from Entacmaea quadricolor. It has very low acid sensitivity.
   2396..2420    +  misc_feature   RB T-DNA repeat: right border repeat from nopaline C58 T-DNA
   2532..2552    -  CDS            TetR (fragment): tetracycline resistance regulatory protein; tetR
   2579..3724    -  CDS            trfA: TRFA_ECOLX - Experimental evidence at protein level: Swiss-Prot protein existence level 1. Also involved in plasmid copy number control, promoting intermolecular coupling of protein bound iterons at oriV, which inhibits replication initiation. From Escherichia coli.
   4060..4648    -  rep_origin     ori: high-copy-number ColE1/pMB1/pBR322/pUC origin of replication
   4819..5679    -  CDS            AmpR: β-lactamase; bla; confers resistance to ampicillin, carbenicillin, and related antibiotics
   5680..5784    -  promoter       AmpR promoter: bla
   5871..6502    -  rep_origin     oriV: incP origin of replication
   6594..6618    +  misc_feature   LB T-DNA repeat: left border repeat from nopaline C58 T-DNA
