[The description below was written by a language model from this plasmid's Addgene catalogue record and pLannotate feature annotations shown in this document.]
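Description:
pICSL11015 is a Golden Gate (MoClo-style) Level 1, Position 1 module built in the pICH47732 backbone and carrying the FAST-Red seed-fluorescence selectable marker for plant transformation. The plasmid is 6,693 bp, of which about 2.3 kb is insert. It is maintained in E. coli under ampicillin selection: the feature table shows the β-lactamase gene with its own promoter and a high-copy ColE1/pUC-type origin. The backbone also carries the broad-host-range IncP oriV together with trfA, the replication initiator that acts on oriV. This combination typically allows replication in Agrobacterium. Nopaline-type left and right T-DNA border repeats flank the cargo region, consistent with a binary-vector architecture. A short TetR fragment is also annotated and appears to be a backbone remnant.

The payload is a single transcription unit from Arabidopsis thaliana OLEOSIN1 (AT4G25140). The AtOLE1 promoter drives the OLE1 coding sequence fused at its C terminus to RFP, which the annotation identifies as TagRFP, followed by the OLE1 terminator. The automated annotation labels the oleosin CDS by its closest Swiss-Prot match, a Brassica napus oleosin, but the catalogue record gives the source as Arabidopsis. Oleosins are oil-body proteins of seeds, so the fusion should make transgenic seeds fluoresce red, allowing transformants to be picked visually without antibiotic or herbicide selection.

The unit is flanked by retained BpiI sites that release it with TGCC and GCAA overhangs. This lets it be assembled directionally as the first position of a multigene Level 2 T-DNA. The associated work used such modules to optimise T-DNA architecture for Cas9-mediated mutagenesis in Arabidopsis.
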