Addgene plasmid #117499: pICSL11015
Purpose: FAST-Red selectable marker Golden Gate Level 1 Position 1
Depositing lab: Jonathan D Jones. Depositing organization: Sainsbury Laboratory, Norwich. Publication: Optimization of T-DNA architecture for Cas9-mediated mutagenesis in Arabidopsis. Castel B, Tomlinson L, Locci F, Yang Y, Jones JDG. PLoS One. 2019 Jan 9;14(1):e0204778. doi: 10.1371/journal.pone.0204778. eCollection 2019. PubMed 30625150.
Backbone
  Vector backbone: pICH47732
  Backbone size w/o insert (bp): 4352
  Total vector size (bp): 6693
  Vector type: Plant Expression
Growth in bacteria
  Bacterial resistance: Ampicillin, 100 μg/mL
  Growth temperature: 37°C
  Growth strain: DH5alpha
  Copy number: Unknown
Gene/Insert
  Gene/Insert name: BpiI:TGCC:pOLE1:OLE1-RFP:OLE1t:GCAA:BpiI (alt name: FAST-Red)
  Species: A. thaliana (mustard weed)
  Insert size (bp): 2341
  GenBank ID: AT4G25140
  Promoter: AtOLE1
  Tag / fusion protein: RFP (C terminal on insert)
  Cloning method: Restriction Enzyme; 5′ cloning site BpiI (not destroyed); 3′ cloning site BpiI (not destroyed)
  Sequencing primers: 5′ GTGGTGTAAACAAATTGACGC; 3′ GGATAAACCTTTTCACGCCC
Resource information
  A portion of this plasmid was derived from a plasmid made by: Synbio@TSL
Terms and licenses: Academic/Nonprofit Terms; Industry Terms: Not Available to Industry
Depositor comments: Cloned by Mark Youles . Please visit https://www.biorxiv.org/content/early/2018/09/17/419952 for bioRxiv preprint.
How to cite: pICSL11015 was a gift from Jonathan D Jones (Addgene plasmid # 117499 ; http://n2t.net/addgene:117499 ; RRID:Addgene_117499)
